>Addgene plasmid #148821 | pAc5.1B-lambdaN-HA-DmBam_141-422_AG | depositor full sequence | sequence record 291269 | Full Sequence
CTTCAAGGAATTAATTCTATATTCTAAAAACACAAATGATACTTCTAAAAAAAATCATGAATGGCATCAA
CTCTGAATCAAATCTTTGCAGATGCACCTACTTCTCATTTCCACTGTCACATCATTTTTCCAGATCTCGC
TGCCTGTTATGTGGCCCACAAACCAAGACACGTTTTATGGCCATTAAAGCTGGCTGATCGTCGCCAAACA
CCAAATACATATCAATATGTACATTCGAGAAAGAAGCGATCAAAGAAGCGTCTTCGGGCGAGTAGGAGAA
TGCGGAGGAGAAGGAGAACGAGCTGATCTAGTATCTCTCCACAATCCAATGCCAACTGACCAACTGGCCA
TATTCGGAGCAATTTGAAGCCAATTTCCATCGCCTGGCGATCGCTCCATTCTTGGCTATATGTTTTTCAC
CGTTCCCGGGGCCATTTTCAAAGACTCGTCGGTAAGATAAGATTGTGTCACTCGCTGTCTCTCTTCATTT
GTCGAAGAATGCTGAGGAATTTCGCGATGACGTCGGCGAGTATTTTGAAGAATGAGAATAATTTGTATTT
ATACGAAAATCAGTTAGTGGAATTTTCTACAAAAACATGTTATCTATAGATAATTTTGTTGCAAAATATG
TTGACTATGACAAAGATTGTATGTATATACCTTTAATGTATTCTCATTTTCTTATGTATTTATAATGGCA
ATGATGATACTGATGATATTTTAAGATGATGCCAGACCACAGGCTGATTTCTGCGTCTTTTGCCGAACGC
AGTGCATGTGCGGTTGTTGTTTTTTGGAATAGTTTCAATTTTCGGACTGTCCGCTTTGATTTCAGTTTCT
TGGCTTATTCAAAAAGCAAAGTAAAGCCAAAAAAGCGAGATGGCAATACCAAATGCGGCAAAACGGTAGT
GGAAGGAAAGGGGTGCGGGGCAGCGGAAGGAAGGGTGGGGCGGGGCGTGGCGGGGTCTGTGGCTGGGCGC
GACGTCACCGACGTTGGAGCCACTCCTTTGACCATGTGTGCGTGTGTGTATTATTCGTGTCTCGCCACTC
GCCGGTTGTTTTTTTCTTTTTATCTCGCTCTCTCTAGCGCCATCTCGTACGCATGCTCAACGCACCGCAT
GTTGCCGTGTCCTTTATGCGTCATTTTGGCTCGAAATAGGCAATTATTTAAACAAAGATTAGTCAACGAA
AACGCTAAAATAAATAAGTCTACAATATGGTTACTTATTGCCATGTGTGTGCAGCCAACGATAGCAACAA
AAGCAACAACACAGTGGCTTTCCCTCTTTCACTTTTTGTTTGCAAGCGCGTGCGAGCAAGACGGCACGAC
CGGCAAACGCAATTACGCTGACAAAGAGCAGACGAAGTTTTGGCCGAAAAACATCAAGGCGCCTGATACG
AATGCATTTGCAATAACAATTGCGATATTTAATATTGTTTATGAAGCTGTTTGACTTCAAAACACACAAA
AAAAAAAATAAAACAAATTATTTGAAAGAGAATTAGGAATCGGACAGCTTATCGTTACGGGCTAACAGCA
CACCGAGACGAAATAGCTTACCTGACGTCACAGCCTCTGGAAGAACTGCCGCCAAGCAGAGAGAGAGAGA
AAAAGAGGGAGAGCAGCTTAGACCGCATGTGCTTGTGTGTGAGGCGTCTCTCTCTTCGTCTCCTGTTTGC
GCAAACGCATAGACTGCACTGAGAAAATCGATTACCTATTTTTTATGAATGAATATTTGCACTATTACTA
TTCAAAACTATTAAGATAGCAATCACATTCAATAGCCAAATACTATACCACCTGAGCGATGCAACGAAAT
GATCAATTTGAGCAAAAATGCTGCATATTTAGGACGGCATCATTATAGAAATGCTTCTTGCTGTGTACTT
TTCTCTCGTCTGGCAGCTGTTTCGCCGTTATTGTTAAAACCGGCTTAAGTTAGGTGTGTTTTCTACGACT
AGTGATGCCCCTACTAGAAGATGTGTGTTGCACAAATGTCCCTGAATAACCAATTTGAAGTGCAGATAGC
AGTAAACGTAAGCTAATATGAATATTATTTAACTGTAATGTTTTAATATCGCTGGACATTACTAATAAAC
CCACTATAAACACATGTACATATGTATGTTTTGGCATACAATGAGTAGTTGGGGAAAAAATGTGTAAAAG
CACCGTGACCATCACAGCATAAAGATAACCAGCTGAAGTATCGAATATGAGTAACCCCCAAATTGAATCA
CATGCCGCAACTGATAGGACCCATGGAAGTACACTCTTCATGGCGATATACAAGACACACACAAGCACGA
ACACCCAGTTGCGGAGGAAATTCTCCGTAAATGAAAACCCAATCGGCGAACAATTCATACCCATATATGG
TAAAAGTTTTGAACGCGACTTGAGAGCGGAGAGCATTGCGGCTGATAAGGTTTTAGCGCTAAGCGGGCTT
TATAAAACGGGCTGCGGGACCAGTTTTCATATCACTACCGTTTGAGTTCTTGTGCTGTGTGGATACTCCT
CCCGACACAAAGCCGCTCCATCAGCCAGCAGTCGTCTAATCCAGAGACCCCGGATCGGGGTACCAACATG
GACGCACAAACACGACGACGTGAGCGTCGCGCTGAGAAACAAGCTCAATGGAAAGCTGCAAACGGTGGAT
CTCCTCCACATATGGCTTACCCATACGATGTTCCAGATTACGCTCCTCCAAGCTTGAATTCTGCAGATAT
CCAGCACAGTGGCGGCCGCTCGAGTGCGGATAATATTGAGAAACTGCCCATAACTATTGAGAAACTGCAT
ATGATTGGTCTGCACGGCGATTGCTTAGAGCACAACGCCGTGCTGCGTTTGATGAATCTGTTCAGATCCC
TGCATGATCACCTGACCGCCGATTTGGGCTTCTCGCGCCAAAACTCAATGCCCTCGGACTATCTGTTCGA
TATGCCGGTGAAGAGCACGATGCCTAAGAGCTTGAATGTGCGCTACCAACTGCAGGTGCTGTGCACCAAA
GTAGAGCGCTTCCTTGTCCAGCAGCGCCGCACCTTGGAGTCGAATCGCCACTTCGATTTCGAGAAATACG
ACGAGTGTGACAAGTTGCTTAAGGGTTTCGCATCCTATTTGGACAACTTCAAACTGCTTTTAAAGCCCAA
AATGCGCAATCGAAACGGAAACTCGGGGAGCAATGCGGACAAGTTCCATACTCAGCGCATGGAGAGATTG
CTAATTGGTCTGCGCGATTGGATCAAGGCTGCGCATCTCAGTGTGCACGTATTTAACTGGGAAATGGATC
TGGAGCACCGCTACTCCGGGGCCATGACCGAAAGCCACAAGTCGTTGAACGAGCGGGCCATCCTTTTGTC
CGGTGCCGAGCTAAGGGCGGCCGAAGCGCGTGGAATCAGTGCGGAGGATCTGTTCATCGCCCAGAGATAC
AAACTGGGAGGTCCGATCTATTGCGTTCTGGAGCAGCATGAGTTCCTCTCCGCTCTGATCGCCAATCCAG
AGACCTATTTCCCGCCCAGTGTTGTCGCCATTTGCGGGCCACAGAAGCTTGGCGCAGTGAGCATGGAGCA
GCCGTCAGCGTCGGAGGAGGAGTTTGAGGAGACCGAGGAAGTGCCATCATCGCCACCTCGTCACACCGGA
CGTGTACCTCGCTTCAGAAGCTAAGGGCCCGCGGTTCGAAGGTAAGCCTATCCCTAACCCTCTCCTCGGT
CTCGATTCTACGCGTACCGGTCATCATCACCATCACCATTGAGTTTAAACCCGCTGATCAGCCTCGACTG
TGCCTTCTAAGGCCTGAGCTCGCTGATCAGCCTCGATCGAGGATCCAGACATGATAAGATACATTGATGA
GTTTGGACAAACCACAACTAGAATGCAGTGAAAAAAATGCTTTATTTGTGAAATTTGTGATGCTATTGCT
TTATTTGTAACCATTATAAGCTGCAATAAACAAGTTAACAACAACAATTGCATTCATTTTATGTTTCAGG
TTCAGGGGGAGGTGTGGGAGGTTTTTTAAAGCAAGTAAAACCTCTACAAATGTGGTATGGCTGATTATGA
TCAGTCGACCGATGCCCTTGAGAGCCTTCAACCCAGTCAGCTCCTTCCGGTGGGCGCGGGGCATGACTAT
CGTCGCCGCACTTATGACTGTCTTCTTTATCATGCAACTCGTAGGACAGGTGCCGGCAGCGCTCTGGGTC
ATTTTCGGCGAGGACCGCTTTCGCTGGAGCGCGACGATGATCGGCCTGTCGCTTGCGGTATTCGGAATCT
TGCACGCCCTCGCTCAAGCCTTCGTCACTGGTCCCGCCACCAAACGTTTCGGCGAGAAGCAGGCCATTAT
CGCCGGCATGGCGGCCGACGCGCTGGGCTACGTCTTGCTGGCGTTCGCGACGCGAGGCTGGATGGCCTTC
CCCATTATGATTCTTCTCGCTTCCGGCGGCATCGGGATGCCCGCGTTGCAGGCCATGCTGTCCAGGCAGG
TAGATGACGACCATCAGGGACAGCTTCAAGGATCGCTCGCGGCTCTTACCAGCCAGCAAAAGGCCAGGAA
CCGTAAAAAGGCCGCGTTGCTGGCGTTTTTCCATAGGCTCCGCCCCCCTGACGAGCATCACAAAAATCGA
CGCTCAAGTCAGAGGTGGCGAAACCCGACAGGACTATAAAGATACCAGGCGTTTCCCCCTGGAAGCTCCC
TCGTGCGCTCTCCTGTTCCGACCCTGCCGCTTACCGGATACCTGTCCGCCTTTCTCCCTTCGGGAAGCGT
GGCGCTTTCTCAATGCTCACGCTGTAGGTATCTCAGTTCGGTGTAGGTCGTTCGCTCCAAGCTGGGCTGT
GTGCACGAACCCCCCGTTCAGCCCGACCGCTGCGCCTTATCCGGTAACTATCGTCTTGAGTCCAACCCGG
TAAGACACGACTTATCGCCACTGGCAGCAGCCACTGGTAACAGGATTAGCAGAGCGAGGTATGTAGGCGG
TGCTACAGAGTTCTTGAAGTGGTGGCCTAACTACGGCTACACTAGAAGGACAGTATTTGGTATCTGCGCT
CTGCTGAAGCCAGTTACCTTCGGAAAAAGAGTTGGTAGCTCTTGATCCGGCAAACAAACCACCGCTGGTA
GCGGTGGTTTTTTTGTTTGCAAGCAGCAGATTACGCGCAGAAAAAAAGGATCTCAAGAAGATCCTTTGAT
CTTTTCTACGGGGTCTGACGCTCAGTGGAACGAAAACTCACGTTAAGGGATTTTGGTCATGAGATTATCA
AAAAGGATCTTCACCTAGATCCTTTTAAATTAAAAATGAAGTTTTAAATCAATCTAAAGTATATATGAGT
AAACTTGGTCTGACAGTTACCAATGCTTAATCAGTGAGGCACCTATCTCAGCGATCTGTCTATTTCGTTC
ATCCATAGTTGCCTGACTCCCCGTCGTGTAGATAACTACGATACGGGAGGGCTTACCATCTGGCCCCAGT
GCTGCAATGATACCGCGAGACCCACGCTCACCGGCTCCAGATTTATCAGCAATAAACCAGCCAGCCGGAA
GGGCCGAGCGCAGAAGTGGTCCTGCAACTTTATCCGCCTCCATCCAGTCTATTAATTGTTGCCGGGAAGC
TAGAGTAAGTAGTTCGCCAGTTAATAGTTTGCGCAACGTTGTTGCCATTGCTGCAGGCATCGTGGTGTCA
CGCTCGTCGTTTGGTATGGCTTCATTCAGCTCCGGTTCCCAACGATCAAGGCGAGTTACATGATCCCCCA
TGTTGTGCAAAAAAGCGGTTAGCTCCTTCGGTCCTCCGATCGTTGTCAGAAGTAAGTTGGCCGCAGTGTT
ATCACTCATGGTTATGGCAGCACTGCATAATTCTCTTACTGTCATGCCATCCGTAAGATGCTTTTCTGTG
ACTGGTGAGTACTCAACCAAGTCATTCTGAGAATAGTGTATGCGGCGACCGAGTTGCTCTTGCCCGGCGT
CAACACGGGATAATACCGCGCCACATAGCAGAACTTTAAAAGTGCTCATCATTGGAAAACGTTCTTCGGG
GCGAAAACTCTCAAGGATCTTACCGCTGTTGAGATCCAGTTCGATGTAACCCACTCGTGCACCCAACTGA
TCTTCAGCATCTTTTACTTTCACCAGCGTTTCTGGGTGAGCAAAAACAGGAAGGCAAAATGCCGCAAAAA
AGGGAATAAGGGCGACACGGAAATGTTGAATACTCATACTCTTCCTTTTTCAATATTATTGAAGCATTTA
TCAGGGTTATTGTCTCATGAGCGGATACATATTTGAATGTATTTAGAAAAATAAACAAATAGGGGTTCCG
CGCACATTTCCCCGAAAAGTGCCACCTGACGTCTAAGAAACCATTATTATCATGACATTAACCTATAAAA
ATAGGCGTATCACGAGGCCCTTTCGT
Features (pLannotate 1.2.2; 11 found; start..end, strand, type, name):
     56..2568    +  promoter       Ac5 promoter: Drosophila melanogaster actin 5C promoter
   2588..2653    +  CDS            N (fragment): REGN_LAMBD - Experimental evidence at protein level: Swiss-Prot protein existence level 1. Plays a role as a transcriptional antitermination factor that allows the virus to initiate its lytic phase. Activates expression of the delayed viral early genes by modifying host RNA polymerase (RNAP) into a form that is resistant to termination signals. This antitermination function requires the host NusA protein which serves to stabilize the interaction between antitermination protein N and host RNA polymerase. From Escherichia phage lambda (Bacteriophage lambda).
   2678..2704    +  CDS            3xHA (fragment): three tandem HA epitope tags
   2738..3661    +  CDS            bam (fragment): BAM_DROME - Experimental evidence at protein level: Swiss-Prot protein existence level 1. Required to initiate both male and female gametogenesis. May regulate cystoblast cell divisions. From Drosophila melanogaster (Fruit fly).
   3681..3722    +  CDS            V5 tag: epitope tag from simian virus 5
   3822..3956    -  polyA_signal   SV40 poly(A) signal: SV40 polyadenylation signal
   3979..4063    -  CDS            large T antigen (fragment): large T antigen from SV40 (simian virus 40)
   4064..4534    +  CDS            TcR (fragment): tetracycline efflux protein; tet; confers resistance to tetracycline
   4578..5166    -  rep_origin     ori: high-copy-number ColE1/pMB1/pBR322/pUC origin of replication
   5337..6197    -  CDS            AmpR: β-lactamase; bla; confers resistance to ampicillin, carbenicillin, and related antibiotics
   6198..6302    -  promoter       AmpR promoter: bla
