[The description below was written by a language model from this plasmid's Addgene catalogue record and pLannotate feature annotations shown in this document.]
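Description:
pAc5.1B-lambdaN-HA-DmBam_141-422_AG is a 6.4 kb insect-cell expression plasmid. The catalogue lists the backbone as unknown, although the name and the annotated parts point to a pAc5.1-type vector. It is maintained in E. coli through a ColE1/pUC-family origin of replication and selected with ampicillin via the β-lactamase gene and its own promoter. The record describes it as low copy even though the origin annotation is of the high-copy type. Short annotated fragments of a tetracycline resistance gene and of SV40 large T antigen appear to be non-functional backbone remnants.

Expression is driven by the constitutive Drosophila melanogaster actin 5C promoter. Downstream lies a fusion reading frame that begins with a short fragment of the bacteriophage lambda N protein, followed by an HA epitope (annotated as a partial match to a 3xHA tag) and then residues 141–422 of Drosophila Bag-of-marbles (Bam). This C-terminal portion of the protein lacks the first 140 residues. It carries an A239S substitution that the depositor notes is a recorded natural variant. A V5 tag sequence from the vector sits after the insert, but the record does not say whether it is in frame or preceded by a stop codon. An SV40 polyadenylation signal follows.

The lambda N peptide binds BoxB RNA hairpins, so fusions of this kind are typically used in tethering assays. The protein is recruited to a BoxB-containing reporter mRNA in cultured Drosophila cells, and its effect on translation or mRNA stability is measured, with the HA tag used for detection. The associated study concerns Bam's interaction with the CAF40 subunit of the CCR4-NOT complex and repression of mRNA targets, which suggests this truncation helps map the regions of Bam needed for that activity.
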