Addgene plasmid #148821: pAc5.1B-lambdaN-HA-DmBam_141-422_AG
Purpose: Insect Expression of DmBam_141-422
Depositing lab: Elisa Izaurralde. Depositing organization: Max Planck Institute for Developmental Biology. Publication: Drosophila Bag-of-marbles directly interacts with the CAF40 subunit of the CCR4-NOT complex to elicit repression of mRNA targets. Sgromo A, Raisch T, Backhaus C, Keskeny C, Alva V, Weichenrieder O, Izaurralde E. RNA. 2018 Mar;24(3):381-395. doi: 10.1261/rna.064584.117. Epub 2017 Dec 18. PubMed 29255063.
Backbone
  Vector backbone: Unknown
  Vector type: Insect Expression
Growth in bacteria
  Bacterial resistance: Ampicillin, 100 μg/mL
  Growth temperature: 37°C
  Growth strain: DH5alpha
  Copy number: Low Copy
Gene/Insert
  Gene/Insert name: DmBam_141-422
  Species: D. melanogaster (fly)
  Mutation: one non silent mutation A239 to S, described as natural variant at UniProt.: P22745 (NCBI NM:057452.3).
  Entrez Gene: bam (a.k.a. Dmel_CG10422, BAM, Bam, Bam-C, BamC, BamF, CG10422, Dmel\CG10422, alpha, fs(3)neo61, ham)
  Cloning method: Unknown
Terms and licenses: Academic/Nonprofit Terms; Industry Terms: Not Available to Industry
Depositor comments: Plasmids from this collection were made available to the research community and donated after the lab closed. Please note that the sequence provided by the depositing laboratory may be theoretical/predicted or based on Sanger sequencing results. There may be discrepancies between sequencing results obtained by Addgene and the depositor sequence. If an Addgene verified sequence is not available, please contact before placing your order to request that our lab fully sequence the plasmid.
How to cite: pAc5.1B-lambdaN-HA-DmBam_141-422_AG was a gift from Elisa Izaurralde (Addgene plasmid # 148821 ; http://n2t.net/addgene:148821 ; RRID:Addgene_148821)
